>Addgene plasmid #209512 | EC67841 | addgene full sequence | sequence record 484543 | Addgene Long Read Sequencing Result
CACGAAGTGATCCGTTTAAACTATCAGTGTTTGACAGGATATATTGGCGGGTAAACCTAAGAGAAAAGAG
CGTTTATTAGAATAATCGGATATTTAAAAGGGCGTGAAAAGGTTTATCCGTTCGTCCATTTGTATGTGCA
TGCCAACCACAGGGTTCCCCTCGGGAGTCAGCCGTGCGGCTGCATGAAATCCTGGCCGGTTTGTCTGATG
CCAAGCTGGCGGCCTGGCCGGCCAGCTTGGCCGCTGAAGAAACCGAGCGCCGCCGTCTAAAAAGGTGATG
TGTATTTGAGTAAAACAGCTTGCGTCATGCGGTCGCTGCGTATATGATGCGATGAGTAAATAAACAAATA
CGCAAGGGGAACGCATGAAGGTTATCGCTGTACTTAACCAGAAAGGCGGGTCAGGCAAGACGACCATCGC
AACCCATCTAGCCCGCGCCCTGCAACTCGCCGGGGCCGATGTTCTGTTAGTCGATTCCGATCCCCAGGGC
AGTGCCCGCGATTGGGCGGCCGTGCGGGAAGATCAACCGCTAACCGTTGTCGGCATCGACCGCCCGACGA
TTGACCGCGACGTGAAGGCCATCGGCCGGCGCGACTTCGTAGTGATCGACGGAGCGCCCCAGGCGGCGGA
CTTGGCTGTGTCCGCGATCAAGGCAGCCGACTTCGTGCTGATTCCGGTGCAGCCAAGCCCTTACGACATA
TGGGCCACCGCCGACCTGGTGGAGCTGGTTAAGCAGCGCATTGAGGTCACGGATGGAAGGCTACAAGCGG
CCTTTGTCGTGTCGCGGGCGATCAAAGGCACGCGCATCGGCGGTGAGGTTGCCGAGGCGCTGGCCGGGTA
CGAGCTGCCCATTCTTGAGTCCCGTATCACGCAGCGCGTGAGCTACCCAGGCACTGCCGCCGCCGGCACA
ACCGTTCTTGAATCAGAACCCGAGGGCGACGCTGCCCGCGAGGTCCAGGCGCTGGCCGCTGAAATTAAAT
CAAAACTCATTTGAGTTAATGAGGTAAAGAGAAAATGAGCAAAAGCACAAACACGCTAAGTGCCGGCCGT
CCGAGCGCACGCAGCAGCAAGGCTGCAACGTTGGCCAGCCTGGCAGACACGCCAGCCATGAAGCGGGTCA
ACTTTCAGTTGCCGGCGGAGGATCACACCAAGCTGAAGATGTACGCGGTACGCCAAGGCAAGACCATTAC
CGAGCTGCTATCTGAATACATCGCGCAGCTACCAGAGTAAATGAGCAAATGAATAAATGAGTAGATGAAT
TTTAGCGGCTAAAGGAGGCGGCATGGAAAATCAAGAACAACCAGGCACCGACGCCGTGGAATGCCCCATG
TGTGGAGGAACGGGCGGTTGGCCAGGCGTAAGCGGCTGGGTTGTCTGCCGGCCCTGCAATGGCACTGGAA
CCCCCAAGCCCGAGGAATCGGCGTGAGCGGTCGCAAACCATCCGGCCCGGTACAAATCGGCGCGGCGCTG
GGTGATGACCTGGTGGAGAAGTTGAAGGCCGCGCAGGCCGCCCAGCGGCAACGCATCGAGGCAGAAGCAC
GCCCCGGTGAATCGTGGCAAGCGGCCGCTGATCGAATCCGCAAAGAATCCCGGCAACCGCCGGCAGCCGG
TGCGTCGTCGATTAGGAAGCCGCCCAAGGGCGACGAGCAACCAGATTTTTTCGTTCCGATGCTCTATGAC
GTGGGCACCCGCGATAGTCGCAGCATCATGGACGTGGCCGTTTTCCGTCTGTCGAAGCGTGACCGACGAG
CTGGCGAGGTGATCCGCTACGAGCTTCCAGACGGGCACGTAGAGGTTTCCGCAGGGCCGGCCGGCATGGC
CAGTGTGTGGGATTACGACCTGGTACTGATGGCGGTTTCCCATCTAACCGAATCCATGAACCGATACCGG
GAAGGGAAGGGAGACAAGCCCGGCCGCGTGTTCCGTCCACACGTTGCGGACGTACTCAAGTTCTGCCGGC
GAGCCGATGGCGGAAAGCAGAAAGACGACCTGGTAGAAACCTGCATTCGGTTAAACACCACGCACGTTGC
CATGCAGCGTACGAAGAAGGCCAAGAACGGCCGCCTGGTGACGGTATCCGAGGGTGAAGCCTTGATTAGC
CGCTACAAGATCGTAAAGAGCGAAACCGGGCGGCCGGAGTACATCGAGATCGAGCTAGCTGATTGGATGT
ACCGCGAGATTACAGAAGGCAAGAACCCGGACGTGCTGACGGTTCACCCCGATTACTTTTTGATCGATCC
CGGCATCGGCCGTTTTCTCTACCGCCTGGCACGCCGCGCCGCAGGCAAGGCAGAAGCCAGATGGTTGTTC
AAGACGATCTACGAACGCAGTGGCAGCGCCGGAGAGTTCAAGAAGTTCTGTTTCACCGTGCGCAAGCTGA
TCGGGTCAAATGACCTGCCGGAGTACGATTTGAAGGAGGAGGCGGGGCAGGCTGGCCCGATCCTAGTCAT
GCGCTACCGCAACCTGATCGAGGGCGAAGCATCCGCCGGTTCCTAATGTACGGAGCAGATGCTAGGGCAA
ATTGCCCTAGCAGGGGAAAAAGGTCGAAAAAGCTTCTTTCCTGTGGATAGCACGTACATTGGGAACCCAA
AGCCGTACATTGGGAACCGGAACCCGTACATTGGGAACCCAAAGCCGTACATTGGGAACCGGTCACACAT
GTAAGTGACTGATATAAAAGAGAAAAAAGGCGATTTTTCCGCCTAAAACTCTTTAAAACTTATTAAAACT
CTTAAAACCCGCCTGGCCTGTGCATAACTGTCTGGCCAGCGCACAGCCGAACAGCTGCAAAAAGCGCCCA
CATCAAGGCTCCGAGTGCGCGGAACCCCTATTTGTTTATTTTTCTAAATACATTCAAATATGTATCCGCT
CATGAGACAATAACCCTGATAAATGCTTCAATAATATTGAAAAAGGAAGAGTATGGCTAAAATGAGAATA
TCACCGGAATTGAAAAAACTGATCGAAAAATACCGCTGCGTAAAAGATACGGAAGGAATGTCTCCTGCTA
AGGTATATAAGCTGGTGGGAGAAAATGAAAACCTATATTTAAAAATGACGGACAGCCGGTATAAAGGGAC
CACCTATGATGTGGAACGGGAAAAGGACATGATGCTATGGCTGGAAGGAAAGCTGCCTGTTCCAAAGGTC
CTGCACTTTGAACGGCATGATGGCTGGAGCAATCTGCTCATGAGTGAGGCCGATGGCGTCCTTTGCTCGG
AAGAGTATGAAGATGAACAAAGCCCTGAAAAGATTATCGAGCTGTATGCGGAGTGCATCAGGCTCTTTCA
CTCCATCGACATATCGGATTGTCCCTATACGAATAGCTTAGACAGCCGCTTAGCCGAATTGGATTACTTA
CTGAATAACGATCTGGCCGATGTGGATTGCGAAAACTGGGAAGAGGACACTCCATTTAAAGATCCGCGCG
AGCTGTATGATTTTTTAAAGACGGAAAAGCCCGAAGAGGAACTTGTCTTTTCCCACGGCGACCTGGGAGA
CAGCAACATCTTTGTGAAAGATGGCAAAGTAAGTGGCTTTATTGATCTTGGGAGAAGCGGCAGGGCGGAC
AAGTGGTATGACATTGCCTTCTGCGTCCGGTCGCTCAGGGAGGATATCGGGGAAGAACAGTATGTCGAGC
TATTTTTTGACTTACTGGGGATCAAGCCTGATTGGGAGAAAATAAAATATTATATTTTACTGGATGAATT
GTTTTAGCTGTCAGACCAAGTTTACTCATATATACTTTAGATTGATTTAAAACTTCATTTTTAATTTAAA
AGGATCTAGGTGAAGATCCTTTTTGATAATCTCATGACCAAAATCCCTTAACGTGAGTTTTCGTTCCACT
GAGCGTCAGACCCCGTAGAAAAGATCAAAGGATCTTCTTGAGATCCTTTTTTTCTGCGCGTAATCTGCTG
CTTGCAAACAAAAAAACCACCGCTACCAGCGGTGGTTTGTTTGCCGGATCAAGAGCTACCAACTCTTTTT
CCGAAGGTAACTGGCTTCAGCAGAGCGCAGATACCAAATACTGTTCTTCTAGTGTAGCCGTAGTTAGGCC
ACCACTTCAAGAACTCTGTAGCACCGCCTACATACCTCGCTCTGCTAATCCTGTTACCAGTGGCTGCTGC
CAGTGGCGATAAGTCGTGTCTTACCGGGTTGGACTCAAGACGATAGTTACCGGATAAGGCGCAGCGGTCG
GGCTGAACGGGGGGTTCGTGCACACAGCCCAGCTTGGAGCGAACGACCTACACCGAACTGAGATACCTAC
AGCGTGAGCTATGAGAAAGCGCCACGCTTCCCGAAGGGAGAAAGGCGGACAGGTATCCGGTAAGCGGCAG
GGTCGGAACAGGAGAGCGCACGAGGGAGCTTCCAGGGGGAAACGCCTGGTATCTTTATAGTCCTGTCGGG
TTTCGCCACCTCTGACTTGAGCGTCGATTTTTGTGATGCTCGTCAGGGGGGCGGAGCCTATGGAAAAACG
CCAGCAACGCGGCCTTTTTACGGTTCCTGCTCGGATCTGTTGGACCGGACAGTAGTCATGGTTGATGGGC
TGCCTGTATCGAGTGGTGATTTTGTGCCGAGCTGCCGGTCGGGGAGCTGTTGGCTGGCTGGTGGCAGGAT
ATATTGTGGTGTAAACAAATTGACGCTTAGACAACTTAATAACACATTGCGGACGTTTTTAATGTACTGG
GGTTGAACACTCTGTGCCGAATTCGGATCCAGCGATCTGGATTTTAGTACTGGATTTTGGTTTTAGGAAT
TAGAAATTTTATTGATAGAAGTATTTTACAAATACAAATACATACTAAGGGTTTCTTATATGCTCAACAC
ATGAGCGAAACCCTATAGGAACCCTAATTCCCTTATCTGGGAACTACTCACACATTATTATGGAGAAACT
CGAGCTTGTCGATCGACTCTAGCTAGAGAAGCCTATTCCTTTGCCCTCGGACGAGTGCTGGGGCGTCGGT
TTCCACTATCGGCGAGTACTTCTACACAGCCATCGGTCCAGACGGCCGCGCTTCTGCGGGCGATTTGTGT
ACGCCCGACAGTCCCGGCTCCGGATCGGACGATTGCGTCGCATCGACCCTGCGCCCAAGCTGCATCATCG
AAATTGCCGTCAACCAAGCTCTGATAGAGTTGGTCAAGACCAATGCGGAGCATATACGCCCGGAGCCGCG
GCGATCCTGCAAGCTCCGGATGCCTCCGCTCGAAGTAGCGCGTCTGCTGCTCCATACAAGCCAACCACGG
CCTCCAGAAGAAGATGTTGGCGACCTCGTATTGGGAATCCCCGAACATCGCCTCGCTCCAGTCAATGACC
GCTGTTATGCGGCCATTGTCCGTCAGGACATTGTTGGAGCCGAAATCCGCGTGCACGAGGTGCCGGACTT
CGGGGCAGTCCTCGGCCCAAAGCATCAGCTCATCGAGAGCCTGCGCGACGGACGCACTGACGGTGTCGTC
CATCACAGTTTGCCAGTGATACACATGGGGATCAGCAATCGCGCATATGAAATCACGCCATGTAGTGTAT
TGACCGATTCCTTGCGGTCCGAATGGGCCGAACCCGCTCGTCTGGCTAAGATCGGCCGCAGCGATCGCAT
CCATGGCCTCCGCGACCGGCTGCAGTTATCATCATCATCATAGACACACGAAATAAAGTAATCAGATTAT
CAGTTAAAGCTATGTAATATTTACACCATAACCAATCAATTAAAAAATAGATCAGTTTAAAGAAAGATCA
AAGCTCAAAAAAATAAAAAGAGAAAAGGGTCCTAACCAAGAAAATGAAGGAGAAAAACTAGAAATTTACC
TGCAGAACAGCGGGCAGTTCGGTTTCAGGCAGGTCTTGCAACGTGACACCCTGTGCACGGCGGGAGATGC
AATAGGTCAGGCTCTCGCTGAATTCCCCAATGTCAAGCACTTCCGGAATCGGGAGCGCGGCCGATGCAAA
GTGCCGATAAACATAACGATCTTTGTAGAAACCATCGGCGCAGCTATTTACCCGCAGGACATATCCACGC
CCTCCTACATCGAAGCTGAAAGCACGAGATTCTTCGCCCTCCGAGAGCTGCATCAGGTCGGAGACGCTGT
CGAACTTTTCGATCAGAAACTTCTCGACAGACGTCGCGGTGAGTTCAGGCTTTTTCATTCTGCAAAAGAG
AACCAGACAACAGGGTAAGTGCCTAGCAGTAAACAAACAGAACTCATCACAAGCAAACAGCAACATCATA
TTCATACCAACAGGTCATGTGTGTTCATCACATCATTAGTACTAAGCATGCCATCATCCAAGTATATCAA
AGTAAGGGCAAAGAGCATGCATGATCATCAGGTGCACAAAAGAATCATCAAATTGTAGCAGTACATATCT
TCATCTATCATGCATATCTATCCATAACAGGACGATGCATGTTGACCAGGTAAAAGCTACAGGATCCTAT
AGGAACAGCAGCGTATATATCTTCACCAATCTTAGCATCTTAATCATGTGGCACATGCAGTTTCAATTTA
AGCACATGAGCTAGTTGATTATGAGGTACCAGAGAATCATCAAACTGATGTAGCAGCATATATCCTCATC
TATCATGCAATCTAATCTAATCTAACTAAACAGGAAAGGTGTGCTATTCAGTTAAAAGCTACCGCATCAT
ATACAAACGGCAGCATAAGAAAAAGCATAATCATCTTAATCATGCAACAAACGCAGATTCATAATAAGCC
CAAGAGCTAGCTTGTGATGATCTTATTCTACTCTGATCTACAGCAATCAGATAACGACCTAACCTTGCAC
ATGGCAACAAAACAATCGATCGGACGAATCAGTTGTTTGTTCCTAGCTAGCACCATCGAACCAGATAATA
GATGCACGTACAGATCCCGAAAACGAACCCAAAAACAGGGCAGACCTAGCTGAACCTAGGCAGCGACCCA
GCAGATCGTGAGAACGATCTCATCTACGAACAGCCTAGAAGCAACCCCACGATTCCCGGACAAACGACCT
AAAATCCCCACAAATCACATGAGCATGACAGGATAAACAGCGGAACCGATCAGATCTACACGAAAACCCC
ACCTCCCAGCCACCCACGATCAGGAAACACGCGGATCTAGCATGATTTCGTCAACGCCTCAGCCTAGTTC
CTAGCCACAGACCAAGCAGAACCACCAAACCACGCCGAGCGAGGAGATGGGGCAAGAGGACGGGGGACAC
GATCGCCGTACCTTGAAGCGGGGGAAGGATCGCCGAGGGTCGCGAGAAGAGCAATTTGGATTTGGAACCC
GGGGGTTGTGCGCTCCGAACGATCAGACGATGTGAGATTGTGGGAAGAGGCGCGGAGGGCCCTGTATTTA
TGGGCTGCGACGGGGGGAGGAGAGGTGGGGAGGGTTGGGGAAGGAATCCCCCACCCGTGCCGTGACGGTT
CCGGGCCGTGTGAGAGGAGCCCGCTCGTGTCCGCCACGCAATTTCCGCGATCGGAGCGGAGCTTTCGAGA
GGCGGCTGGATGGTTGGTGGCCGTTAGATTTGTAGACGCCGTTAACGCCTCGCCTCCACCGGGAAGAGTT
TTGAGCAGCCGCTTATGACAATGGCTTAACGACGTTAGACGGAGCGTTAGTGGCAGGCCATGATAGAATA
GACGTATTGCAATGGGATTATAATTAAATAAATAAGAATATAATAAGATATGGCAAGTCGGCACTCATGA
CATGGTGTCCGAAATGATAGTGCTCACTTTCTTAGCCGAGAAAGTTGACGCGACTGATTTAGAAGTTAAG
ATATTATTTCTCTCTTCTTTTCTTTCCTCGTCATATAAGGATGAAATAAACTTTAGAGATTGCCGGTAGT
GATTTTGGATTTCGGCGATCAGGCTTGGTTTGCCGGTTTCGGACGGTGTGCCTTAGGCCACCCGCAGTGT
ATCTTGTAATGTTCAACCGATAAGCAAGGGTGGGGCTCAAGCAAGTAGTAAACAACTATGTCAAATGTCA
CCATGGTTATGGTCTTGTTTAGTTGGCTTCCTCCGCAAGAATTCAAGCTTAGCGTCGATCTAGTAACATA
GATGACACCGCGCGCGATAATTTATCCTAGTTTGCGCGCTATATTTTGTTTTCTATCGCGTATTAAATGT
ATAATTGCGGGACTCTAATCATAAAAACCCATCTCATAAATAACGTCATGCATTACATGTTAATTATTAC
ATGCTTAACGTAATTCAACAGAAATTATATGATAATCATCGCAAGACCGGCAACAGGATTCAATCTTAAG
AAACTTTATTGCCAAATGTTTGAACGATCTGCTTGACAAGCTCATTTCTTCTTCTTAGCCTGACCAGCTT
TCTTAGTAGCAGCAGGCCTCTTGTGCTTAACGGAGGTCTGAGCGTACTCAAGCCACTCTTTGTTGGAGAT
GGCGATCTTCACCTTGTCCAGCTTCTCATCTTCCGCTTTCTTAAACTGCCCGATAGCCCAGAGAACCTAT
AACACGGGAGAAACCAAAAAGCAAACTCATTTCACGCCAAATACTACAGATTTCTCAAAAATTAAGTTAT
AATCCATATATCCTGACAAGAAATTGATTAAAACACAGTTGCTTTACCTTTCTCGCAATGTTGTAAGCCC
CGTTTGCATCAGCATTCTTCGGCAGGATAGCGTTCTCTTGAGCCTCATAGTTACGGCTGTCGTAGAAGAT
CCCGTCAGAGTTCTTGACCGGAGAGATAAGGAAGTCCACATCGGTCCTTCCGGTGATAGAGTTCCTCATC
TGGAGCATGAGAGACATGAGGGCCATGAATGAGCTGTAGAATGCCTTGTCGCTCTGCTCGCACAAAAGAG
CCCTGATATCACCCTGCTGGTAGTTGATGCCGTACTTGTTGAACAGTTCTTTGTAGGCAGAGGTGAGGCA
CACTTCTTCCCAGTCGAACACGTTGTTTTTCTTCGGATTTCGGAAGATCCTGATACGGTTCCCGTAGGAG
TAGAGCTTCCACTTCTTAATGTAGTCGGCGTCGGTCCTGCTGAAGTTCTTATAGTCGAGAGCGAACTCGA
AAAGATCCTCTTCCGGCACGTACATGATCCTGTCGAAAGACGAGATGAACTTCTTGCTGTCGGCGATCGA
GGTGTACTTGGTCTTGAGCAGGTTCACGAAACCAGTAGAAGGATCGATCTTGCTGGTGAGCCAAGCAGGG
ATATAGAAGATGAAGCCGTTCTGGGTGCTCATGCTCTTGAAGGACTCGAACTTGTTCGTGATCTGGTATC
CCTTAAGAGCACCACCGGTAGCGCAAGGGTTGCTCTTTTTGTCCACCATGTAGTTGAGCTTGTCGATGAG
CATCTTCTCGAACTTTTGGTAGACCTGCTTCTCAACCTGTAGCAATAATTAAAACAAAAATACCACAAAC
AGTTAGAACTGAGGCAAGAAGAATGAATGCAGAGAAAAAAAATCTTAGCTATTCATGGAAATGGAAGTGC
GACGAACACCTAAAATGCAAGGAGCATAACCAAATGCAGAACTTACCTTCACTCTACTGTTCTTGAACCC
AGAGTTGAGGTCCTCAAGAGCGATCACAGCATCGTACTTTTCCACCAGCTCGCAGATCTTATGCACCACC
TGAGAGATGTAGCCGGCCTTCAACTCTTTGATGTTTTCGATAGAAGTCCAGTTCTGCCTGGCCTCGAAAC
GCTCTTTTTCTTTCTTATCGAGGAGTGAGTGGTAGTCGGTCTTGATCCTGATGCCGTTGAAATTGTTGAT
AATCTCGTTCAGGCTGTACTGCTCGACGATGTTTCCCTTTCCGTCCACCACAACGATGTAGAGGAGGTTT
CTCTCACCACGATCGATTCCGATCACGTAAGGGTTATCATCGTGCTTGAGCAGCACCCTCACCTTTAATT
GTAGAAAACCAGTAAAACATGGACAATTAGGAGGCATCGATTATCTAACCAAAGACTTTAACAACACTAA
TCTGCCACTAATATTCATGAGAAGTCCTTACCTCGGTATTGATCTTGAAGATGTTCTTCGGGCACTTGTT
GATAGCGATCGGGATATGAAGCTCGTACTGGTCCTCGCTGAACCTTTTGTCCTTGTAGACGTCGTAAGAC
AGCGTGGTGGTCTTTTTCGGGTTGTCAGGATTCTTGTTAGCGATTGGAGAGTTGGCCGGGTGAACAACCA
ACTCTTCTTTCTTGAGTGAGGCCCTACGCATGAAGAGTTCAGCACCACCAGAAAGTCTGATCTGCCCGTG
GTTGTTCTCGTCGAAAAGCAGCTTGAAGTACATCGTATGGAGGTTAGGAGTTCCGTGGCTCTTGTCGGAG
AAGTCCTTGTTATAGATCTGGAACATGTAGAGCTTGCCCTCTTCGACCAACTTGTCAACCTGTTATAACA
GTAAAAATTACTTTAGAAACAAAACAAAAGTGTGGTCTTTTAGGAATGATTATTGATCAGTTCATAGTTT
AAAATCTTGTGTTTTTATCGTAAAAGTGTGGACCAGGATTTACCTCTTTCTTGGAGGCGCTCTCGAAGCT
AACTTTGTAACCCTGTTCCTCAACCTCACGGTAGAACCCGGCGATATCCTTGTACTTTTCTGTCTCGCTG
AAGTTAAAGTCGTAAGCGTTAGACCACTTCGGGTAACGCGAGATGCTGTCCTTGAAGAAATCGATGAGCT
TGTGGCAGTCGTTGAGGTTGAACATGTCGCCTTTCTTGAAGGTCCCGTTCTTGTAGATTTTCTGGATGTC
CTCAGACGGGTTGTAGTAGGCCATCCATTTCTTGCTGAAGAACACCTTAGGAAGCATCTTGTTCGGTCCC
GGAAGGAGCTTGTAGTTGATCTTCTCATAGTTCCCGTTCACGTCATCCTTGTCGATCTTTTGGAGGCACT
TGGCGTATTTCTTGTCCATGATGGCCAGGTAGTACTTAGACCCGTACCTAATGAATTAATAGAAAAATCA
GGCAAATTAGAAAAGAAATAATTCTCAAAAGAGAACAACTGAGGTCAGAAAATAGCATTCATCAACTGAA
ACTAGGTATTTCTTCATATGATACTAACCTGAGGATGGTGGCCCTGTAATCTGTCTCTTTGTCTTTGTCC
CATCCGCCCATGAACTGCGGGTTCTGAAAGTACAACTTGAACTTGTCCTTGCTGTAAGGCTTCTGGGTCA
CGTAGTTTCTGATGGCGTCGTAGATATGGTCCACCTTGAGGAGGATATCGTAAGCGAGCACGAAATCCCC
GTAGAAAGACTCGTCCCTATTAGTCTCTTTGCCCTCTCCGAAGAAGGCCTTGATATAGTTCTCGAAGGAC
TTCACGCTGTCGAGCAAATCCTTCATGATCGCGACGACAGCGTCGTTCTTCTTCAGACTCTTCTCGAGGA
CGAAATCAGCATCGAACAACTTCTCAGAGGACCCGTACACCTAATAATATCATCAGAGGAAAACTCAATT
CTTATATCTTACAGAAATGAACAACAAAATACATGTAGCAGAGAGGAAAACAATCATAAGTAACAACTTA
CCTTGTAGATCTCGTCGACCTTCTGGATGATGATCTCTTTGAGCTTCTCGACCACGCTGAGATCAGCATC
AGCGTATTCTTGAAGCTGCTCGAGGCTGAAAGAGCCGATCTTCTTGAACGACTTACGCCTGTCATCCTCG
TACTTCTCAGTGACGACAGCCTTCTTCTTGAGGTGGATGTCATCGTACTCAGCATTCCACTTGTCCCTGA
TCACGTTCCACTCGCCGAAAATATCCTTGCTGATGGTGCTGATAGCAGGTCCGTTCTTAACGAAGATCCC
AGCGCTGCTGTACTCGTCGAAGTTCTTGAAAAGCTTCTCCAACTTCTTGATGGACGAGAAGATCTCGCTG
TTCTTGTTGAGGGTGTTACGGAAAACCTCAAGCACTTCCTCGTCAGAGGTGTAACCCTCACCGTAAAATG
AGAGGCTCTCACGATCAGAGAGAACCTGCAAGAAACAGCAAAGAGAGAGTTAAGATATAAGTGAACAAGA
AAGTCTTGGGATCGACATACATACAATCAATTGATCAAATTCCTAGGATTAAACATATGAAATAGGAAAG
ACAGACCTGCTTGTAGAGCGGCTTGAACTTCGGGAGCTTCTGCTTCGTTTTCTGGTTGTACAGGTTGATG
TACTCGTTGAGTCCCTTAATCTTCTCCCCAGACTCGGTCACGAATCCTCCGATAATAGCGTTGTACACGT
CGATGCCCTCTTGGGTGAGAACGAAGTTGAAGAACTCCCCTTCAAAAAAGTCCTCGACGTCGTAGTCGCT
GTTGAGGATCTTCTCTTTGATTTCTTGCACCTCGTGCTTATCGAAGATGGCGTCCACCTGAGATTGTTTG
CAAAGAAAAATCTCAAAGCATGTACAATCTATAAACTTATGATGGAAAAAGAAAAGAAAGGTAACTAAGG
AATGTTACCTTCTCGAAGATGTCCATGTTGCTGATGTAACGCGTGAGGTTCTCGTTGATGCATCTGAAAG
CGATAGAGGTGCTCTTGGCCTCTTCGCTGAACATGTTTTCCCTGTTTCTGAAGAATCCGGTGAAGGCAGT
AGTGAATCCGTTGAAGCTGTTCACGAGAGCGATCTCATCCTTATCGTCCAGGAACTCAGGCAGGATTGTC
TCGATAATATCCTTCTTGAAGAGGCTCTTGTATCCCTCGTTTCCCTTGAAAGCCTTGGCGATCTCTTTAC
GGAGGTTGATCTCGAGGTTCTCAAGCTCTTTGTTCTCTTTCTCGGTCCTGGTTTTCTTACGGAAGAGGCT
GATGTAGTTGTTGAGGTTCTTGAGCTTGATGCTGTGGAGCACATCGTTGATGAAGCTGAGGTAGTACCTG
TCGAGGAGCTTCTTCACGCCCTTGTAATCTTCAGCTCTCTTCTCATCCTCGACGAGGAGCCTCTTGTTGT
CGATATTCTCTTGGGTCTTTCCCACAGGGATAGCCTTGAACCTGAGGGTCTTAGAGAGGCTGTAGCAGTT
GGTAAACTTCTCGAGCTTGCTCATTCCTGCAGAAGTAACACCAAACAACAGGGTGAGCATCGACAAAAGA
AACAGTACCAAGCAAATAAATAGCGTATGAAGGCAGGGCTAAAAAAATCCACATATAGCTGCTGCATATG
CCATCATCCAAGTATATCAAGATCAAAATAATTATAAAACATACTTGTTTATTATAATAGATAGGTACTC
AAGGTTAGAGCATATGAATAGATGCTGCATATGCCATCATGTATATGCATCAGTAAAACCCACATCAACA
TGTATACCTATCCTAGATCGATATTTCCATCCATCTTAAACTCGTAACTATGAAGATGTATGACACACAC
ATACAGTTCCAAAATTAATAAATACACCAGGTAGTTTGAAACAGTATTCTACTCCGATCTAGAACGAATG
AACGACCGCCCAACCACACCACATCATCACAACCAAGCGAACAAAAAGCATCTCTGTATATGCATCAGTA
AAACCCGCATCAACATGTATACCTATCCTAGATCGATATTTCCATCCATCATCTTCAATTCGTAACTATG
AATATGTATGGCACACACATACAGATCCAAAATTAATAAATCCACCAGGTAGTTTGAAACAGAATTCTAC
TCCGATCTAGAACGACCGCCCAACCAGACCACATCATCACAACCAAGACAAAAAAAAGCATGAAAAGATG
ACCCGACAAACAAGTGCACGGCATATATTGAAATAAAGGAAAAGGGCAAACCAAACCCTATGCAACGAAA
CAAAAAAAATCATGAAATCGATCCCGTCTGCGGAACGGCTAGAGCCATCCCAGGATTCCCCAAAGAGAAA
CACTGGCAAGTTAGCAATCAGAACGTGTCTGACGTACAGGTCGCATCCGTGTACGAACGCTAGCAGCACG
GATCTAACACAAACACGGATCTAACACAAACATGAACAGAAGTAGAACTACCGGGCCCTAACCATGGACC
GGAACGCCGATCTAGAGAAGGTAGAGAGGGGGGGGGGGGGAGGACGAGCGGCGTACCTTGAAGCGGAGGT
GCCGACGGGTGGATTTGGGGGAGATCTGGTTGTGTGTGTGTGCGCTCCGAACAACACGAGGTTGGGGAAA
GAGGGTGTGGAGGGGGTGTCTATTTATTACGGCGGGCGAGGAAGGGAAAGCGAAGGAGCGGTGGGAAAGG
AATCCCCCGTAGCTGCCGTGCCGTGAGAGGAGGAGGAGGCCGCCTGCCGTGCCGGCTCACGTCTGCCGCT
CCGCCACGCAATTTCTGGATGCCGACAGCGGAGCAAGTCCAACGGTGGAGCGGAACTCTCGAGAGGGGTC
CAGAGGCAGCGACAGAGATGCCGTGCCGTCTGCTTCGCTTGGCCCGACGCGACGCTGCTGGTTCGCTGGT
TGGTGTCCGTTAGACTCGTCGACGGCGTTTAACAGGCTGGCATTATCTACTCGAAACAAGAAAAATGTTT
CCTTAGTTTTTTTAATTTCTTAAAGGGTATTTGTTTAATTTTTAGTCACTTTATTTTATTCTATTTTATA
TCTAAATTATTAAATAAAAAAACTAAAATAGAGTTTTAGTTTTCTTAATTTAGAGGCTAAAATAGAATAA
AATAGATGTACTAAAAAAATTAGTCTATAAAAACCATTAACCCTAAACCCTAAATGGATGTACTAATAAA
ATGGATGAAGTATTATATAGGTGAAGCTATTTGCAAAAAAAAAGGAGAACACATGCACACTAAAAAGATA
AAACTGTAGAGTCCTGTTGTCAAAATACTCAATTGTCCTTTAGACCATGTCTAACTGTTCATTTATATGA
TTCTCTAAAACACTGATATTATTGTAGTACTATAGATTATATTATTCGTAGAGTAAAGTTTAAATATATG
TATAAAGATAGATAAACTGCACTTCAAACAAGTGTGACAAAAAAAATATGTGGTAATTTTTTATAACTTA
GACATGCAATGCTCATTATCTCTAGAGAGGGGCACGACCGGGTCACGCTGCACCTCCACTATGCCTGAGA
CCCAATACGCAAACCGCCTCTCCCCGCGCGTTGGCCGATTCATTAATGCAGCTGGCACGACAGGTTTCCC
GACTGGAAAGCGGGCAGTGAGCGCAACGCAATTAATGTGAGTTAGCTCACTCATTAGGCACCCCAGGCTT
TACACTTTATGCTTCCGGCTCGTATGTTGTGTGGAATTGTGAGCGGATAACAATTTCACACATACTAGAG
AAAGAGGAGAAATACTAGATGGCTTCCTCCGAGGACGTTATCAAAGAGTTCATGCGTTTCAAAGTTCGTA
TGGAAGGTTCCGTTAACGGTCACGAGTTCGAAATCGAAGGTGAAGGTGAAGGTCGTCCGTACGAAGGTAC
CCAGACCGCTAAACTGAAAGTTACCAAAGGTGGTCCGCTGCCGTTCGCTTGGGACATCCTGTCCCCGCAG
TTCCAGTACGGTTCCAAAGCTTACGTTAAACACCCGGCTGACATCCCGGACTACCTGAAACTGTCCTTCC
CGGAAGGTTTCAAATGGGAACGTGTTATGAACTTCGAGGACGGTGGTGTTGTTACCGTTACCCAGGACTC
CTCCCTGCAAGACGGTGAGTTCATCTACAAAGTTAAACTGCGTGGTACCAACTTCCCGTCCGACGGTCCG
GTTATGCAGAAAAAAACCATGGGTTGGGAAGCTTCCACCGAACGTATGTACCCGGAGGACGGTGCTCTGA
AAGGTGAAATCAAAATGCGTCTGAAACTGAAAGACGGTGGTCACTACGACGCTGAAGTTAAAACCACCTA
CATGGCTAAAAAACCGGTTCAGCTGCCGGGTGCTTACAAAACCGACATCAAACTGGACATCACCTCCCAC
AACGAGGACTACACCATCGTTGAACAGTACGAACGTGCTGAAGGTCGTCACTCCACCGGTGCTTAATAAC
GCTGATAGTGCTAGTGTAGATCGCTACTAGAGCCAGGCATCAAATAAAACGAAAGGCTCAGTCGAAAGAC
TGGGCCTTTCGTTTTATCTGTTGTTTGTCGGTGAACGCTCTCTACTAGAGTCACACTGGCTCACCTTCGG
GTGGGCCTTTCTGCGTTTATAGGTCTCAGGGATTACGAATTCCCATGGGGAGGTGCAGCGTGACCCGGTC
GTGCCCCTCTCTAGAGATAATGAGCATTGCATGTCTAAGTTATAAAAAATTACCACATATTTTTTTTGTC
ACACTTGTTTGAAGTGCAGTTTATCTATCTTTATACATATATTTAAACTTTACTCTACGAATAATATAAT
CTATAGTACTACAATAATATCAGTGTTTTAGAGAATCATATAAATGAACAGTTAGACATGGTCTAAAGGA
CAATTGAGTATTTTGACAACAGGACTCTACAGTTTTATCTTTTTAGTGTGCATGTGTTCTCCTTTTTTTT
TGCAAATAGCTTCACCTATATAATACTTCATCCATTTTATTAGTACATCCATTTAGGGTTTAGGGTTAAT
GGTTTTTATAGACTAATTTTTTTAGTACATCTATTTTATTCTATTTTAGCCTCTAAATTAAGAAAACTAA
AACTCTATTTTAGTTTTTTTATTTAATAATTTAGATATAAAATAGAATAAAATAAAGTGACTAAAAATTA
AACAAATACCCTTTAAGAAATTAAAAAAACTAAGGAAACATTTTTCTTGTTTCGAGTAGATAATGCCAGC
CTGTTAAACGCCGTCGACGAGTCTAACGGACACCAACCAGCGAACCAGCAGCGTCGCGTCGGGCCAAGCG
AAGCAGACGGCACGGCATCTCTGTCGCTGCCTCTGGACCCCTCTCGAGAGTTCCGCTCCACCGTTGGACT
TGCTCCGCTGTCGGCATCCAGAAATTGCGTGGCGGAGCGGCAGACGTGAGCCGGCACGGCAGGCGGCCTC
CTCCTCCTCTCACGGCACGGCAGCTACGGGGGATTCCTTTCCCACCGCTCCTTCGCTTTCCCTTCCTCGC
CCGCCGTAATAAATAGACACCCCCTCCACACCCTCTTTCCCCAACCTCGTGTTGTTCGGAGCGCACACAC
ACACAACCAGATCTCCCCCAAATCCACCCGTCGGCACCTCCGCTTCAAGGTACGCCGCTCGTCCTCCCCC
CCCCCCCCTCTCTACCTTCTCTAGATCGGCGTTCCGGTCCATGGTTAGGGCCCGGTAGTTCTACTTCTGT
TCATGTTTGTGTTAGATCCGTGTTTGTGTTAGATCCGTGCTGCTAGCGTTCGTACACGGATGCGACCTGT
ACGTCAGACACGTTCTGATTGCTAACTTGCCAGTGTTTCTCTTTGGGGAATCCTGGGATGGCTCTAGCCG
TTCCGCAGACGGGATCGATTTCATGATTTTTTTTGTTTCGTTGCATAGGGTTTGGTTTGCCCTTTTCCTT
TATTTCAATATATGCCGTGCACTTGTTTGTCGGGTCATCTTTTCATGCTTTTTTTTGTCTTGGTTGTGAT
GATGTGGTCTGGTTGGGCGGTCGTTCTAGATCGGAGTAGAATTCTGTTTCAAACTACCTGGTGGATTTAT
TAATTTTGGATCTGTATGTGTGTGCCATACATATTCATAGTTACGAATTGAAGATGATGGATGGAAATAT
CGATCTAGGATAGGTATACATGTTGATGCGGGTTTTACTGATGCATATACAGAGATGCTTTTTGTTCGCT
TGGTTGTGATGATGTGGTGTGGTTGGGCGGTCGTTCATTCGTTCTAGATCGGAGTAGAATACTGTTTCAA
ACTACCTGGTGTATTTATTAATTTTGGAACTGTATGTGTGTGTCATACATCTTCATAGTTACGAGTTTAA
GATGGATGGAAATATCGATCTAGGATAGGTATACATGTTGATGTGGGTTTTACTGATGCATATACATGAT
GGCATATGCAGCATCTATTCATATGCTCTAACCTTGAGTACCTATCTATTATAATAAACAAGTATGTTTT
ATAATTATTTTGATCTTGATATACTTGGATGATGGCATATGCAGCAGCTATATGTGGATTTTTTTAGCCC
TGCCTTCATACGCTATTTATTTGCTTGGTACTGTTTCTTTTGTCGATGCTCACCCTGTTGTTTGGTGTTA
CTTCTGCAGGAATGGCGATGCCGTATGCCTCTCTTTCCCCGGCAGGCGACCGCCGCTCCTCCCCGGCCGC
CACCGCCACCGCCTCCCTCCTCCCCTTCTGCCGCTCCTCCCCCTTCTCCGCCGGCGGCAATGGCGGCATG
GGGGAGGAGGCGCGGATGGACGGGAGGTGGATGGCGAGGCCGGTGCCCTTCACGGCGGCGCAGTACGAGG
AGCTGGAGCACCAGGCGCTCATATACAAGTACCTGGTGGCCGGCGTGTCCGTCCCGCCGGATCTCGTGCT
CCCCATCCGCCGCGGCATCGAGTCCCTCGCCGCCCGCTTCTACCACAACCCCCTCGCCATCGGGTACGGA
TCGTACCTGGGCAAGAAGGTGGATCCGGAGCCGGGCCGGTGCCGGCGCACGGACGGCAAGAAGTGGCGGT
GCGCCAAGGAGGCCGCCTCCGACTCCAAGTATTGCGAGCGCCACATGCACCGCGGCCGCAACCGTTCAAG
AAAGCCTGTGGAAACGCAGCTCGTCTCGCACTCCCAGCCGCCGGCCGCCTCCGTCGTGCCGCCCCTCGCC
ACCGGCTTCCACAACCACTCCCTCTACCCCGCCATCGGCGGCACCAACGGTGGTGGAGGCGGGGGGAACA
ACGGCATGTCCATGCCCGGCACGTTCTCCTCCGCGCTGGGGCCGCCTCAGCAGCACATGGGCAACAATGC
CGCCTCTCCCTACGCGGCTCTCGGCGGCGCCGGAACATGCAAAGATTTCAGGTATACCGCATATGGAATA
AGATCTTTGGCAGACGAGCAGAGTCAGCTCATGACAGAAGCCATGAACACCTCCGTGGAGAACCCATGGC
GCCTGCCGCCATCTTCTCAAACGACTACATTCCCGCTCTCAAGCTACTCTCCTCAGCTTGGAGCAACGAG
TGACCTGGGTCAGAACAACAGCAGCAACAACAACAGCGGCGTCAAGGCCGAGGGACAGCAGCAGCAGCAG
CCGCTCTCCTTCCCGGGGTGCGGCGACTTCGGCAGCGGCGACTCCGCGAAGCAGGAGAACCAGACGCTGC
GGCCGTTCTTCGACGAGTGGCCCAAGACGAGGGACTCGTGGTCGGACCTGACCGACGACAACTCGAACGT
CGCCTCCTTCTCGGCCACCCAGCTGTCGATCTCGATACCCATGACGTCCTCCGACTTCTCCGCCGCCAGC
TCCCAGTCGCCCAACGGCATGCTGTTCGCCGGCGAGATGTACGCGGCCGCTGCCATGCAGCAGCAACACC
TGATGCAGATGAACCAGAGCATGATGGGGGGCTACGCTTCCTCTACCACTGCCACCACTGATCTCATTCA
GCAGTACCTGGATGAGAACAAGCAGCTGATCCTGGCCATCCTCGACAACCAGAACAACGGCAAGGTGGAG
GAGTGCGCACGGAACCAAGCTAAGCTCCAGCAGAACCTCATGTACCTCGCCGCCATCGCCGACAGCCAGC
CTCCGCAGACGGCATCGCTGTCTCAGTACCCGTCCAACCTGATGATGCAGTCCGGGCCGCGGTACATGCA
GCAGCAGTCGGCGCAGATGATGTCGCCGCAGTCGCTGATGGCGGCGCGGTCGTCGATGATGTACGCGCAG
CAGGCCATGTCGCCGCTCCAGCAGCAGCAGCAGCAGCAGCAGCACCAGGCGGCCGCGCACGGCCAGCTGG
GGATGTCCTCCGGCGCGACCACCGGGTTCAACCTCCTGCACGGTGAGGCCAGCATGGGCGGCGGCGGCGG
CGCCACTGGCAACAGCATGATGAACGCCAGCGTCTTTTCGGACTATGGCCGCGGCGGCAGCGGCGCCAAG
GAGGGGTCGACCTCGCTGTCGGCCGACGCTCGCGGCGCCAACTCTGGCGCGCACAGCGGCGACGGGGAGT
ACCTCAAGGGCACCGAGGAGGAAGGAAGCTAGGCTTGTCAAGCAGATCGTTCAAACATTTGGCAATAAAG
TTTCTTAAGATTGAATCCTGTTGCCGGTCTTGCGATGATTATCATATAATTTCTGTTGAATTACGTTAAG
CATGTAATAATTAACATGTAATGCATGACGTTATTTATGAGATGGGTTTTTATGATTAGAGTCCCGCAAT
TATACATTTAATACGCGATAGAAAACAAAATATAGCGCGCAAACTAGGATAAATTATCGCGCGCGGTGTC
ATCTATGTTACTAGATCGACGCTCAGAGAGGATGCACATGTGACCGAGGGA
Features (pLannotate 1.2.2; 28 found; start..end, strand, type, name):
     32..56      +  misc_feature   RB T-DNA repeat: right border repeat from nopaline C58 T-DNA
    365..994     +  CDS            pVS1 StaA: stability protein from the Pseudomonas plasmid pVS1 (Heeb et al., 2000)
   1423..2496    +  CDS            pVS1 RepA: replication protein from the Pseudomonas plasmid pVS1 (Heeb et al., 2000)
   2562..2756    +  rep_origin     pVS1 oriV: origin of replication for the Pseudomonas plasmid pVS1 (Heeb et al., 2000)
   2818..2922    +  promoter       AmpR promoter: bla
   2923..3717    +  CDS            KanR: aminoglycoside phosphotransferase; aphA-3; confers resistance to kanamycin
   3888..4476    +  rep_origin     ori: high-copy-number ColE1/pMB1/pBR322/pUC origin of replication
   4612..4636    +  misc_feature   LB T-DNA repeat: left border repeat from nopaline C58 T-DNA
   4724..4898    -  polyA_signal   CaMV poly(A) signal: cauliflower mosaic virus polyadenylation signal
   4933..5625    -  CDS            HygR (fragment): aminoglycoside phosphotransferase from E. coli confers resistance to hygromycin
   5620..5809    -  intron         cat1 intron: castor bean catalase intron, modified
   5810..6148    -  CDS            HygR (fragment): aminoglycoside phosphotransferase from E. coli; aph(4)-Ia; confers resistance to hygromycin
   8037..8289    -  terminator     NOS terminator: nopaline synthase terminator and poly(A) signal
   9969..10349   -  CDS            cas12a (fragment): CS12A_FRATN - Also known as cpf1 From Francisella tularensis subsp. novicida (strain U112).
  10483..10887   -  CDS            cas12a (fragment): CS12A_FRATN - Also known as cpf1 From Francisella tularensis subsp. novicida (strain U112).
  12417..12974   -  CDS            cas12a (fragment): CS12A_FRATN - Also known as cpf1 From Francisella tularensis subsp. novicida (strain U112).
  12977..14963   -  promoter       Ubi promoter: maize polyubiquitin gene promoter
  14981..15070   +  CDS            lacI (fragment): lac repressor; lacI; The lac repressor binds to the lac operator to inhibit transcription in E. coli. This inhibition can be relieved by adding lactose or isopropyl-β-D-thiogalactopyranoside (IPTG).
  15083..15104   +  protein_bind   CAP binding site: CAP binding activates transcription in the presence of cAMP. E. coli catabolite activator protein
  15119..15149   +  promoter       lac promoter: promoter for the E. coli lac operon
  15153..15175   +  protein_bind   lac operator (fragment): The lac repressor binds to the lac operator to inhibit transcription in E. coli. This inhibition can be relieved by adding lactose or isopropyl-β-D-thiogalactopyranoside (IPTG). lac repressor encoded by lacI
  15209..15883   +  CDS            mRFP1: mRFP1 is a basic (constitutively fluorescent) red fluorescent protein published in 2002, derived from Discosoma sp.. It is reported to be a somewhat slowly-maturing monomer with low acid sensitivity.
  15931..16002   +  terminator     rrnB T1 terminator: transcription terminator T1 from the E. coli rrnB gene
  16018..16045   +  terminator     T7Te terminator: phage T7 early transcription terminator
  16083..18069   +  promoter       Ubi promoter: maize polyubiquitin gene promoter
  18072..19268   +  CDS            GRF4: GRF4_ORYSJ - Also known as GL2 From Oryza sativa subsp. japonica (Rice).
  19335..19979   +  CDS            GIF1 (fragment): GIF1_ORYSJ - Also known as AN3 From Oryza sativa subsp. japonica (Rice).
  19995..20247   +  terminator     NOS terminator: nopaline synthase terminator and poly(A) signal
