[The description below was written by a language model from this plasmid's Addgene catalogue record and pLannotate feature annotations shown in this document.]
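Description:
EC67841 is a roughly 20.3 kb Golden Gate binary vector for Agrobacterium-mediated CRISPR mutagenesis of wheat, deposited as an empty backbone into which complete guide RNA expression cassettes are cloned. The named backbone is not recorded, but the feature table shows a typical binary architecture. A high-copy ColE1/pUC-type origin supports propagation in E. coli, and the pVS1 oriV with RepA and StaA provides replication and stability in Agrobacterium. A kanamycin resistance gene (aphA-3) driven by the bla promoter provides bacterial selection. Nopaline-type left and right border repeats define the T-DNA.

Within the T-DNA, next to the left border, sits a hygromycin resistance gene interrupted by the castor bean catalase intron and ended by the CaMV poly(A) signal. The intron restricts functional expression to plant cells. The promoter driving this marker is not annotated. A maize polyubiquitin promoter drives Cas12a, described by the depositor as the D156R variant, with a NOS terminator. The annotation tool matched only fragments of this reading frame, by homology to the Francisella novicida protein, so the exact orthologue and any introns or tags are not resolved by the record. A second maize ubiquitin promoter expresses a GRF4–GIF1 arrangement, annotated by similarity to the rice proteins, also with a NOS terminator. GRF-GIF chimeras are generally used to improve regeneration of transformed cereal tissue.

Between these two units lies a bacterial lac promoter/operator-driven mRFP1 cassette with rrnB T1 and T7Te terminators. It presumably acts as the Golden Gate dropout marker, so that colonies carrying inserted guide cassettes lose red colour, although the catalogue lists RFP among the plant selectable markers.
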