Addgene plasmid #209512: EC67841
Purpose: (Empty Backbone) Cloning in complete guide expression cassettes, with Cas12a (D156R)
Depositing lab: Wendy Harwood & Cristobal Uauy. Depositing organization: John Innes Centre. Publication: An optimised CRISPR Cas9 and Cas12a mutagenesis toolkit for Barley and Wheat. Lawrenson T, Clarke M, Kirby R, Forner M, Steuernagel B, Brown JKM, Harwood W. Plant Methods. 2024 Aug 13;20(1):123. doi: 10.1186/s13007-024-01234-y. PubMed 39138524.
Backbone
  Vector backbone: Unknown
  Vector type: CRISPR
  Selectable markers: RFP & hygromycin for plant
Growth in bacteria
  Bacterial resistance: Kanamycin, 50 μg/mL
  Growth temperature: 37°C
  Growth strain: DH5alpha
  Copy number: High Copy
Gene/Insert
  Gene/Insert name: None
Terms and licenses: Academic/Nonprofit Terms; Industry Terms: Not Available to Industry
Depositor comments: Wheat GoldenGate binary vector with Cas12a & GRF-GIF
How to cite: EC67841 was a gift from Wendy Harwood & Cristobal Uauy (Addgene plasmid # 209512 ; http://n2t.net/addgene:209512 ; RRID:Addgene_209512)
